>Addgene plasmid #54935 | mApple-Paxillin-22 | depositor partial sequence | sequence record 85323 | insert sequence
GATCCGCTAGCACCATGGACGACCTCGATGCCTTACTGGCAGACCTGGAATCCACCACCTCGCATATCTC
TAAGCGACCGGTGTTTCTAACAGAGGAAACGCCTTACTCCTACCCAACTGGAAACCATACGTACCAGGAG
ATTGCTGTGCCACCGCCGGTGCCCCCGCCGCCTTCCAGTGAGGCCCTAAATGGCACTGTGATTGACCCCT
TAGACCAGTGGCAACCCAGCGTGTCCAGATACGGCCACCAGCAACCTCAGTCCCAGTCTCCGATATACAG
CTCTAGTGCCAAAAGCTCCAGTGCCTCTGTTCCTAGAGACGGGCTCAGCTCCCCTTCTCCCCGTGCCAGT
GAGGAGGAACACGTGTACAGCTTCCCAAACAAGCAGAAGTCTGCAGAACCATCTCCCACAATGACCAGCA
CCTCCCTGGGCAGCAACCTCTCGGAACTGGACAGGCTTCTCCTGGAACTGAATGCTGTTCAACATAATCC
CCCCAGTGGCTTCTCAGCAGATGAAGTCAGCAGAAGCCCATCACTGCCCAATGTGACCGGACCTCACTAT
GTCATCCCAGAGAGCAGCAGCTCTGCAGGAGGGAAGGCTGCACCCCCTACAAAAGAAAAACCAAAGCGGA
ATGGTGGGCGTGGGATTGAAGATGTGCGTCCCAGTGTGGAGAGCCTGCTGGATGAGCTGGAGAGCTCTGT
GCCAAGCCCAGTCCCTGCAATCACTGTGAGCCAAGGGGAGGTGAGCAGCCCCCAGCGTGTCAACGCCAGT
CAGCAGCAGACCCGTATCTCTGCTTCTTCAGCTACACGAGAACTGGATGAGCTGATGGCGTCCCTCTCTG
ACTTTAAGTTCATGGCACAGGGGAAAGCCGGCGGCAGCAGCTCCCCACCATCCACCACCCCAAAGCCTGG
CAGTCAGCTGGACACCATGCTGGGAAGTCTGCAGTCTGACCTGAACAAACTGGGGGTAGCGACGGTCGCC
AAGGGTGTGTGCGGAGCCTGCAAGAAGCCGATTGCTGGGCAGGTAGTTACAGCCATGGGGAAGACCTGGC
ACCCTGAGCACTTCGTCTGCACCCACTGCCAGGAGGAGATTGGATCACGGAACTTCTTTGAGCGGGATGG
GCAGCCCTACTGTGAGAAGGACTATCACAACCTCTTCTCTCCTCGCTGCTACTACTGCAATGGGCCAATC
CTTGATAAAGTGGTGACGGCTTTGGACAGGACGTGGCACCCTGAACACTTTTTCTGTGCCCAGTGTGGAG
TTTTCTTTGGACCTGAAGGATTTCATGAGAAGGATGGCAAAGCCTATTGCCGCAAGGACTACTTTGACAT
GTTTGCTCCCAAGTGTGGAGGCTGTGCCCGGGCTATCCTGGAAAATTACATTTCTGCCTTAAACACCCTG
TGGCACCCTGAGTGCTTTGTCTGTCGGGAATGTTTCACACCGTTCATCAACGGCAGCTTCTTCGAGCACG
ACGGGCAGCCCTACTGCGAGGTGCATTACCACGAGCGCCGCGGCTCGCTGTGCTCTGGCTGCCAGAAGCC
CATCACGGGACGCTGCATCACTGCCATGGGCAAGAAATTTCACCCCGAACACTTTGTCTGTGCCTTCTGC
CTCAAGCAGCTCAACAAAGGAACCTTCAAAGAACAGAACGACAAGCCCTACTGTCAGAACTGCTTTCTCA
AACTCTTCTGTCTCGAGCTCAAGCTTCGAATTCTGCAGTCGACGGTACCGCGGGCCCGGGATCCACCGGT
CGCCACCATGGTGAGCAAGGGCGAGGAGAATAACATGGCCATCATCAAGGAGTTCATGCGCTTCAAGGTG
CACATGGAGGGCTCCGTGAACGGCCACGAGTTCGAGATCGAGGGCGAGGGCGAGGGCCGCCCCTACGAGG
CCTTTCAGACCGCTAAGCTGAAGGTGACCAAGGGTGGCCCCCTGCCCTTCGCCTGGGACATCCTGTCCCC
TCAGTTCATGTACGGCTCCAAGGTCTACATTAAGCACCCAGCCGACATCCCCGACTACTTCAAGCTGTCC
TTCCCCGAGGGCTTCAGGTGGGAGCGCGTGATGAACTTCGAGGACGGCGGCATTATTCACGTTAACCAGG
ACTCCTCCCTGCAGGACGGCGTGTTCATCTACAAGGTGAAGCTGCGCGGCACCAACTTCCCCTCCGACGG
CCCCGTAATGCAGAAGAAGACCATGGGCTGGGAGGCCTCCGAGGAGCGGATGTACCCCGAGGACGGCGCC
CTGAAGAGCGAGATCAAGAAGAGGCTGAAGCTGAAGGACGGCGGCCACTACGCCGCCGAGGTCAAGACCA
CCTACAAGGCCAAGAAGCCCGTGCAGCTGCCCGGCGCCTACATCGTCGACATCAAGTTGGACATCGTGTC
CCACAACGAGGACTACACCATCGTGGAACAGTACGAACGCGCCGAGGGCCGCCACTCCACCGGCGGCATG
GACGAGCTGTACAAGTAAGCGGCCGCGACTCTAGATCATAATCAGCCATACCACATT
