>Addgene plasmid #54935 | mApple-Paxillin-22 | addgene partial sequence | sequence record 104258 | C-ter-GFP 5'-CTCCTCGCCCTTGCTCAC-3'
CGTCGACTGCAGAATTCGAAGCTTGAGCTCGAGACAGAAGAGTTTGAGAAAGCAGTTCTGACAGTAGGGC
TTGTCGTTCTGTTCTTTGAAGGTTCCTTTGTTGAGCTGCTTGAGGCAGAAGGCACAGACAAAGTGTTCGG
GGTGAAATTTCTTGCCCATGGCAGTGATGCAGCGTCCCGTGATGGGCTTCTGGCAGCCAGAGCACAGCGA
GCCGCGGCGCTCGTGGTAATGCACCTCGCAGTAGGGCTGCCCGTCGTGCTCGAAGAAGCTGCCGTTGATG
AACGGTGTGAAACATTCCCGACAGACAAAGCACTCAGGGTGCCACAGGGTGTTTAAGGCAGAAATGTAAT
TTTCCAGGATAGCCCGGGCACAGCCTCCACACTTGGGAGCAAACATGTCAAAGTAGTCCTTGCGGCAATA
GGCTTTGCCATCCTTCTCATGAAATCCTTCAGGTCCAAAGAAAACTCCACACTGGGCACAGAAAAAGTGT
TCAGGGTGCCACGTCCTGTCCAAAGCCGTCACCACTTTATCAAGGATTGGCCCATTGCAGTAGTAGCAGC
GAGGAGAGAAGAGGTTGTGATAGTCCTTCTCACAGTAGGGCTGCCCATCCCGCTCAAAGAAGTTCCGTGA
TCCAATCTCCTCCTGGCAGTGGGTGCAGACGAAGTGCTCAGGGTGCCAGGTCTTCCCCATGGCTGTAACT
ACCTGCCCAGCAATCGGCTTCTTGCAGGCTCCGCACACACCCTTGGCGACCGTCGCTACCCCCAGTTTGT
TCAGGTCAGACTGCAGACTTCCCAGCATGGTGTCCAGCTGACTGCCAGGCTTTGGGGTGGTGGATGGTGG
