[The description below was written by a language model from this plasmid's Addgene catalogue record.]
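Description:
mApple-Paxillin-22 is a mammalian expression plasmid that produces chicken (G. gallus) paxillin fused to the red-orange fluorescent protein mApple, for visualising focal adhesions in living or fixed cells. It is built on an mApple fluorescent-protein backbone of about 4.75 kb without the insert. It is maintained in E. coli as a high-copy plasmid under kanamycin selection. For mammalian cells the record lists a neomycin resistance marker, so stable transfectants can be selected with G418. No feature table accompanies the entry, so the origin of replication and the regulatory elements driving the resistance marker are not stated. The use of an SV40 polyA reverse sequencing primer suggests that an SV40 polyadenylation signal terminates the fusion transcript.

Expression is driven by the CMV promoter, a strong constitutive promoter in most mammalian cell types. The record describes mApple as a C-terminal tag supplied by the backbone, meaning paxillin sits upstream and is read in frame into the fluorescent protein. The "22" in the name is not explained in the record, and the cloning method is listed as unknown. Paxillin is an adaptor protein of integrin-based adhesion complexes, so the fusion concentrates at focal adhesions and serves as a localisation marker, with excitation at 568 nm and emission at 592 nm. The construct suits imaging of adhesion assembly, growth and turnover, including multicolour experiments alongside green or far-red probes. The associated publication studied how the vinculin–actin interaction couples actin retrograde flow to focal adhesions.
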