Addgene plasmid #54935: mApple-Paxillin-22
Purpose: Localization: Focal Adhesions, Excitation: 568, Emission: 592
Depositing lab: Michael Davidson. Depositing organization: Florida State University, Tallahassee. Publication: Vinculin-actin interaction couples actin retrograde flow to focal adhesions, but is dispensable for focal adhesion growth. Thievessen I, Thompson PM, Berlemont S, Plevock KM, Plotnikov SV, Zemljic-Harpf A, Ross RS, Davidson MW, Danuser G, Campbell SL, Waterman CM. J Cell Biol. 2013 Jul 8;202(1):163-77. doi: 10.1083/jcb.201303129. PubMed 23836933.
Backbone
  Vector backbone: mApple
  Backbone size w/o insert (bp): 4750
  Vector type: Mammalian Expression
  Selectable markers: Neomycin (select with G418)
Growth in bacteria
  Bacterial resistance: Kanamycin, 50 μg/mL
  Growth temperature: 37°C
  Growth strain: DH5alpha
  Copy number: High Copy
Gene/Insert
  Gene/Insert name: Paxillin (alt name: NM_204984.1)
  Species: G. gallus (chicken)
  Promoter: CMV
  Tag / fusion protein: mApple (C terminal on backbone)
  Cloning method: Unknown
  Sequencing primers: 5′ CMV-F; 3′ SV40pA-R
Terms and licenses: Academic/Nonprofit Terms; Industry Terms: Not Available to Industry
Depositor comments: . Excitation = 568; Emission = 592
How to cite: mApple-Paxillin-22 was a gift from Michael Davidson (Addgene plasmid # 54935 ; http://n2t.net/addgene:54935 ; RRID:Addgene_54935)
